>Addgene plasmid #188456 | K365-iLid | addgene full sequence | sequence record 374268 | Addgene NGS Result
AAATAATTTTGTTTAACTTTAAGAAGGAGATATACATATGTCCGCGGAACGAGAGATTCCCGCCGAGGAC
AGCATCAAAGTGGTCTGCCGATTCCGACCGCTGAACGACAGCGAAGAGAAGGCCGGCTCCAAGTTCGTGG
TCAAGTTCCCCAACAATGTGGAGGAGAACTGCATATCCATAGCGGGCAAGGTGTATTTGTTCGACAAGGT
CTTCAAACCGAATGCATCCCAGGAAAAGGTCTACAATGAGGCGGCCAAGTCCATTGTTACGGATGTCCTG
GCCGGGTACAATGGAACGATATTCGCATATGGTCAGACGTCCTCCGGAAAAACGCATACGATGGAGGGCG
TGATCGGGGACTCCGTAAAACAGGGTATCATACCACGTATCGTCAACGACATTTTCAATCACATCTACGC
GATGGAGGTGAACCTGGAGTTTCACATCAAGGTCTCCTACTACGAGATCTACATGGACAAGATTCGAGAT
CTGTTGGACGTCTCCAAGGTGAACCTTAGTGTGCACGAGGATAAGAACCGGGTGCCGTACGTCAAGGGCG
CTACGGAACGGTTCGTCTCGTCGCCGGAGGATGTTTTCGAGGTGATCGAGGAGGGCAAATCCAATCGTCA
CATCGCTGTGACAAACATGAACGAGCATTCTTCGCGATCCCACTCAGTATTCCTTATCAATGTGAAGCAG
GAGAACCTGGAGAACCAGAAGAAACTATCCGGCAAACTCTACCTGGTGGATTTGGCCGGTTCCGAGAAGG
TTTCCAAGACTGGAGCGGAGGGAACCGTTCTTGATGAAGCCAAGAACATCAACAAGTCGCTGTCGGCCTT
GGGCAACGTAATTTCTGCCCTGGCGGACGGAAACAAAACGCACATCCCCTACCGTGATTCCAAGCTAACG
CGCATCCTGCAGGAGTCGCTGGGAGGCAACGCACGCACAACCATCGTCATCTGCTGCTCTCCAGCCAGTT
TCAACGAATCTGAAACGAAGTCAACGCTGGACTTCGGTCGTAGAGCCAAGACAGTGAAGAACGTGGTCTG
CGTTAACGAGGAGCTTACTGCCGAGGAATGGAAGCGACGCTATGAAAAGGAGAAGGAAAAGAACGCCCGA
CTAAAGGGTAAGGGTAGTGGTAGTGGGGAGTTTCTGGCAACCACACTGGAACGGATCGAGAAAAATTTCG
TGATTACTGATCCGAGACTGCCTGACAACCCAATCATTTTTGCGAGCGATTCCTTCCTGCAGCTGACAGA
ATATTCTCGGGAAGAGATCCTGGGGCGCAATTGCCGTTTTCTGCAGGGACCCGAGACAGACCGTGCCACT
GTTCGGAAAATCAGAGATGCTATTGACAACCAGACTGAAGTGACCGTTCAGCTGATCAATTATACCAAGA
GCGGCAAGAAGTTCTGGAACGTGTTCCACCTGCAGCCGATGCGCGATTATAAGGGCGACGTCCAGTACTT
CATTGGCGTGCAGCTGGATGGCACCGAACGTCTTCATGGCGCCGCTGAGCGTGAGGCGGTCTGCCTGATC
AAAAAGACAGCCTTTCAGATTGCTGAGGCAGCGAACGACGAAAATTACTTTGGAAGCGGGTCTGAGACTA
GTGGGCACCACCATCACCATCACTGACAAGCTTATCGATGATAAGCTGTCAAACATGAGAATTAAATCAA
TCTAAAGTATATATGAGTAAACTTGGTCTGACAGTTACCAATGCTTAATCAGTGAGGCACCTATCTCAGC
GATCTGTCTATTTCGTTCATCCATAGTTGCCTGACTCCCCGTCGTGTAGATAACTACGATACGGGAGGGC
TTACCATCTGGCCCCAGTGCTGCAATGATACCGCGAGACCCACGCTCACCGGCTCCAGATTTATCAGCAA
TAAACCAGCCAGCCGGAAGGGCCGAGCGCAGAAGTGGTCCTGCAACTTTATCCGCCTCCATCCAGTCTAT
TAATTGTTGCCGGGAAGCTAGAGTAAGTAGTTCGCCAGTTAATAGTTTGCGCAACGTTGTTGCCATTGCT
ACAGGCATCGTGGTGTCACGCTCGTCGTTTGGTATGGCTTCATTCAGCTCCGGTTCCCAACGATCAAGGC
GAGTTACATGATCCCCCATGTTGTGCAAAAAAGCGGTTAGCTCCTTCGGTCCTCCGATCGTTGTCAGAAG
TAAGTTGGCCGCAGTGTTATCACTCATGGTTATGGCAGCACTGCATAATTCTCTTACTGTCATGCCATCC
GTAAGATGCTTTTCTGTGACTGGTGAGTACTCAACCAAGTCATTCTGAGAATAGTGTATGCGGCGACCGA
GTTGCTCTTGCCCGGCGTCAACACGGGATAATACCGCGCCACATAGCAGAACTTTAAAAGTGCTCATCAT
TGGAAAACGTTCTTCGGGGCGAAAACTCTCAAGGATCTTACCGCTGTTGAGATCCAGTTCGATGTAACCC
ACTCGTGCACCCAACTGATCTTCAGCATCTTTTACTTTCACCAGCGTTTCTGGGTGAGCAAAAACAGGAA
GGCAAAATGCCGCAAAAAAGGGAATAAGGGCGACACGGAAATGTTGAATACTCATACTCTTCCTTTTTCA
ATATTATTGAAGCATTTATCAGGGTTATTGTCTCATGAGCGGATACATATTTGAATGTATTTAGAAAAAT
AAACAAATAGGGGTTCCGCGCACATTTCCCCGAAAAGTGCCACCTGACGTCTAAGAAACCATTATTATCA
TGACATTAACCTATAAAAATAGGCGTATCACGAGGCCCTTTCGTCTTCAAGAATAAAAGGATCTAGGTGA
AGATCCTTTTTGATAATCTCATGACCAAAATCCCTTAACGTGAGTTTTCGTTCCACTGAGCGTCAGACCC
CGTAGAAAAGATCAAAGGATCTTCTTGAGATCCTTTTTTTCTGCGCGTAATCTGCTGCTTGCAAACAAAA
AAACCACCGCTACCAGCGGTGGTTTGTTTGCCGGATCAAGAGCTACCAACTCTTTTTCCGAAGGTAACTG
GCTTCAGCAGAGCGCAGATACCAAATACTGTCCTTCTAGTGTAGCCGTAGTTAGGCCACCACTTCAAGAA
CTCTGTAGCACCGCCTACATACCTCGCTCTGCTAATCCTGTTACCAGTGGCTGCTGCCAGTGGCGATAAG
TCGTGTCTTACCGGGTTGGACTCAAGACGATAGTTACCGGATAAGGCGCAGCGGTCGGGCTGAACGGGGG
GTTCGTGCACACAGCCCAGCTTGGAGCGAACGACCTACACCGAACTGAGATACCTACAGCGTGAGCTATG
AGAAAGCGCCACGCTTCCCGAAGGGAGAAAGGCGGACAGGTATCCGGTAAGCGGCAGGGTCGGAACAGGA
GAGCGCACGAGGGAGCTTCCAGGGGGAAACGCCTGGTATCTTTATAGTCCTGTCGGGTTTCGCCACCTCT
GACTTGAGCGTCGATTTTTGTGATGCTCGTCAGGGGGGCGGAGCCTATGGAAAAACGCCAGCAACGCGGC
CTTTTTACGGTTCCTGGCCTTTTGCTGGCCTTTTGCTCACATGTTCTTTCCTGCGTTATCCCCTGATTCT
GTGGATAACCGTATTACCGCCTTTGAGTGAGCTGATACCGCTCGCCGCAGCCGAACGACCGAGCGCAGCG
AGTCAGTGAGCGAGGAAGCGGAAGAGCGCCTGATGCGGTATTTTCTCCTTACGCATCTGTGCGGTATTTC
ACACCGCATAGGAAGATCTTCCGGAAGATCTTCCTATGGTGCACTCTCAGTACAATCTGCTCTGATGCGC
TACGTGACTGGGTCATGGCTGCGCCCCGACACCCGCCAACACCCGCTGACGCGCCCTGACGGGCTTGTCT
GCTCCCGGCATCCGCTTACAGACAAGCTGTGACCGTCTCCGGGAGCTGCATGTGTCAGAGGTTTTCACCG
TCATCACCGAAACGCGCGAGGCCCAGCGATTCGAACTTCTGATAGACTTCGAAATTAATACGACTCACTA
TAGGGAGACCACAACGGTTTCCCTCTAG
Features (pLannotate 1.2.2; 12 found; start..end, strand, type, name):
      8..30      +  RBS            RBS: efficient ribosome binding site from bacteriophage T7 gene 10 (Olins and Rangwala, 1989)
     59..772     +  CDS            Kif5c: KIF5C_RAT - Also known as Nkhc2. Experimental evidence at protein level: Swiss-Prot protein existence level 1. Involved in synaptic transmission (By similarity). Mediates dendritic trafficking of mRNAs (By similarity). Kinesin is a microtubule-associated force-producing protein that may play a role in organelle transport (By similarity). Required for anterograde axonal transportation of MAPK8IP3/JIP3 which is essential for MAPK8IP3/JIP3 function in axon elongation (PubMed:23576431). From Rattus norvegicus (Rat).
   1175..1492    +  CDS            miniSOG: miniSOG is a basic (constitutively fluorescent) cyan fluorescent protein published in 2011, derived from Arabidopsis thaliana. It requires the cofactor flavin for fluorescence.
   1638..1662    -  promoter       tet promoter (fragment): E. coli promoter for tetracycline efflux protein gene
   1715..2575    -  CDS            AmpR: β-lactamase; bla; confers resistance to ampicillin, carbenicillin, and related antibiotics
   2576..2680    -  promoter       AmpR promoter: bla
   2895..3483    +  rep_origin     ori: high-copy-number ColE1/pMB1/pBR322/pUC origin of replication
   3669..3720    -  misc_feature   bom (fragment): basis of mobility region from pBR322
   3745..3778    -  misc_feature   bom (fragment): basis of mobility region from pBR322
   3778..3803    -  misc_feature   bom (fragment): basis of mobility region from pBR322
   3905..3942    -  CDS            rop (fragment): Rop protein, which maintains plasmids at low copy number; rop
   3976..3994    +  promoter       T7 promoter: promoter for bacteriophage T7 RNA polymerase
