[The description below was written by a language model from this plasmid's Addgene catalogue record and pLannotate feature annotations shown in this document.]
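Description:
K365-iLid is a bacterial expression plasmid built on the pT7-7 backbone and about 4.0 kb in size. It produces a truncated kinesin motor fused to a light-responsive dimerization domain. It is propagated in E. coli as a high-copy plasmid through a ColE1/pMB1-type origin and selected with ampicillin via the β-lactamase gene and its native promoter. Remnants of pBR322, namely bom fragments, a short rop fragment and a tet promoter fragment, are also annotated but are backbone leftovers rather than functional parts of the design.

The expression cassette consists of a T7 promoter followed, across the numbering origin of the circular map, by the strong T7 gene 10 ribosome binding site. Expression therefore depends on a host supplying T7 RNA polymerase. The insert encodes amino acids 1–365 of Drosophila melanogaster kinesin heavy chain (Khc, kinesin-1), with iLID and then a 6xHis tag at the C terminus, the latter allowing metal-affinity purification. The automated annotation labels part of the motor region as rat Kif5c and part of the fusion partner as miniSOG. These are best read as homology hits, to a conserved kinesin-1 motor domain and to a plant LOV2-type flavin-binding domain respectively, since iLID is itself built on a LOV2 scaffold. The catalogue identifies the parts as fly kinesin and iLID.

iLID exposes a binding peptide under blue light that recruits a complementary partner. According to the record, this plasmid supplies one component of an optically induced motor dimerization system. The associated work applied the system to spatiotemporal patterning of active stresses in microtubule-based active fluids. The partner construct is not described in this record.
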