Addgene plasmid #188456: K365-iLid
Purpose: Component of optically-induced motor dimerization system
Depositing lab: Zvonimir Dogic. Depositing organization: University of California, Santa Barbara. Publication: Spatio-temporal patterning of extensile active stresses in microtubule-based active fluids. Lemma LM, Varghese M, Ross TD, Thomson M, Baskaran A, Dogic Z. PNAS Nexus. 2023 Apr 12;2(5):pgad130. doi: 10.1093/pnasnexus/pgad130. eCollection 2023 May. PubMed 37168671.
Backbone
  Vector backbone: pT7-7
  Vector type: Bacterial Expression
Growth in bacteria
  Bacterial resistance: Ampicillin, 100 μg/mL
  Growth temperature: 37°C
  Growth strain: DH5alpha
  Copy number: High Copy
Gene/Insert
  Gene/Insert name: Kinesin 1-365 (alt names: Kinesin heavy chain; K365-iLid-H6)
  Species: D. melanogaster (fly)
  Mutation: Kinesin amino acids 1-365
  Entrez Gene: Khc (a.k.a. Dmel_CG7765, 2R6, CG7765, DK, DKH, Dm KHC, DmK, DmKHC, Dmel\CG7765, Dmkin, KHC, KIF 5A, KIF5, KIF5B, KIN, Kif5, Kin, Kin-1, Kinesin, Kinesin-1, khc, kin, kinesin, kinesin-1, l(2)W12, l(2)k13219, l(2)k13314, l(2R)W12, pgs)
  Promoter: T7
  Tag / fusion protein: iLid (C terminal on insert); 6xHis (C terminal on insert)
  Cloning method: Gibson Cloning
  Sequencing primers: 5′ ACGCCCGACTAAAGGGTAAGCGCAAGGCCggtagtggt; 3′ CTTACCCTTTAGTCGGGCGTTC
Terms and licenses: Academic/Nonprofit Terms; Industry Terms: Not Available to Industry
How to cite: K365-iLid was a gift from Zvonimir Dogic (Addgene plasmid # 188456 ; http://n2t.net/addgene:188456 ; RRID:Addgene_188456)
